>Addgene plasmid #55792 | pJG/ Inducible ALPHA MHC | depositor partial sequence | sequence record 86564 | between NotI sites
GCGGCCGCTCTAGAACTAGTGGATCCTGCAAGGTCACACAAGGGTCTCCACCCACCAGGTGCCCTAGTCT
CAATTTCAGTTTCCATGCCTTGTTCTCACAATGCTGGCCTCCCCAGAGCTAATTTGGACTTTGTTTTTAT
TTCAAAAGGGCCTGAATGAGGAGTAGATCTTGTGCTACCCAGCTCTAAGGGTGCCCGTGAAGCCCTCAGA
CCTGGAGCCTTTGCAACAGCCCTTTAGGTGGAAGCAGAATAAAGCAATTTTCCTTAAAGCCAAAATCCTG
CCTCTAGACTCTTCTTCTCTGACCTCGGTCCCTGGGCTCTAGGGTGGGGAGGTGGGGCTTGGAAGAAGAA
GGTGGGGAAGTGGCAAAAGCCGATCCCTAGGGCCCTGTGAAGTTCGGAGCCTTCCCTGTACAGCACTGGC
TCATAGATCCTCCTCCAGCCAAACATAGCAAGAAGTGATACCTCCTTTGTGACTTCCCCAGGCCCAGTAC
CTGTCAGGTTGAAACAGGATTTAGAGAAGCCTCTGAACTCACCTGAACTCTGAAGCTCATCCACCAAGCA
AGCACCTAGGTGCCACTGCTAGTTAGTATCCTACGCTGATAATATGCAGAGCTGGGCCACAGAAGTCCTG
GGGTGTAGGAACTGACCAGTGACTTTTCAGTCGGCAAAGGTATGACCCCCTCAGCAGATGTAGTAATGTC
CCCTTAGATCCCATCCCAGGCAGGTCTCTAAGAGGACATGGGATGAGAGATGTAGTCATGTGGCATTCCA
AACACAGCTATCCACAGTGTCCCTTGCCCCTTCCACTTAGCCAGGAGGACAGTAACCTTAGCCTATCTTT
CTTCCTCCCCATCCTCCCAGGACACACCCCCTGGTCTGCAGTATTCATTTCTTCCTTCACGTCCCCTCTG
TGACTTCCATTTGCAAGGCTTTTGACCTCTGCAGCTGCTGGAAGATAGAGTTTGGCCCTAGGTGTGGCAA
GCCATCTCAAGAGAAAGCAGACAACAGGGGGACCAGATTTTGGAAGGATCAGGAACTAAATCACTGGCGG
GCCTGGGGGTAGAAAAAAGAGTGAGTGAGTCCGCTCCAGCTAAGCCAAGCTAGTCCCCGAGATACTCTGC
CACAGCTGGGCTGCTCGGGGTAGCTTTAGGAATGTGGGTCTGAAAGACAATGGGATTGGAAGACATCTCT
TTGAGTCTCCCCTCAACCCCACCTACAGACACACTCGTGTGTGGCCAGACTCCTGTTCAACAGCCCTCTG
TGTTCTGACCACTGAGCTAGGCAACCAGAGCATGGGCCCTGTGCTGAGGATGAAGAGTTGGTTACCAATA
GCAAAAACAGCAGGGGAGGGAGAACAGAGAACGAAATAAGGAAGGAAGAAGGAAAGGCCAGTCAATCAGA
TGCAGTCAGAAGAGATGGGAAGCCAACACACAGCTTGAGCAGAGGAAACAGAAAAGGGAGAGATTCTGGG
CATAAGGAGGCCACAGAAAGAAGAGCCCAGGCCCCCCAAGTCTCCTCTTTATACCCTCATCCCGTCTCCC
AATTAAGCCCACTCTTCTTCCTAGATCAGACCTGAGCTGCAGCGAAGAGACCCGTAGGGAGGATCACACT
GGATGAAGGAGATGTGTGGAGAAGTCCAGGGCAACCTAAGAGCCAGAGCCTAAAAGAGCAAGAGATAAAG
GTGCTTCAAAGGTGGCCAGGCTGTGCACACAGAGGGTCGAGGACTGGTGGTAGAGCCTCAAGATAAGGAT
GATGCTCAGAATGGGCGGGGGGGGGGATTCTGGGGGGGGGAGAGAGAAGGTGAGAAGGAGCCTGGAACAG
AGAATCTGGAAGCGCTGGAAACGATACCATAAAGGGAAGAACCCAGGCTACCTTTAGATGTAAATCATGA
AAGACAGGGAGAAGGGAAGCTGGAGAGAGTAGAAGGACCCCGGGGCAAGACATGGAAGCAAGGACAAGCC
AGGTTGAGCGCTCCGTGAAATCAGCCTGCTGAAGGCAGAGCCCTGGTATGAGCACCAGAACAGCAGAGGC
TAGGGTTAATGTCGAGACAGGGAACAGAAGGTAGACACAGGAACAGACAGAGACGGGGGAGCCAGGTAAC
AAAGGAATGGTCCTTCTCACCTGTGGCCAGAGCGTCCATCTGTGTCCACATACTCTAGAATGTTCATCAG
ACTGCAGGGCTGGCTTGGGAGGCAGCTGGAAAGAGTATGTGAGAGCCAGGGGAGACAAGGGGGCCTAGGA
AAGGAAGAAGAGGGCAAACCAGGCCACACAAGAGGGCAGAGCCCAGAACTGAGTTAACTCCTTCCTTGTT
GCATCTTCCATAGGAGGCAGTGGGAACTCTGTGACCACCATCCCCCATGAGCCCCCACTACCCATACCAA
GTTTGGCCTGAGTGGCATTCTAGGTTCCCTGAGGACAGAGCCTGGCCTTTGTCTCTTGGACCTGACCCAA
GCTGACCCAATGTTCTCAGTACCTTTGAATGCCCTCAAGAGCTTGAGAACCAGGCAGTGACATATTAGGC
CATGGGCTAACCCTGGAGCTTGCACACAGGAGCCTCAAGTGACCTCCAGGGACACAGCTGCAGACAGGTG
GCCTTTATCCCCAAAGAGCAACCATTTGGCATAGGTGGCTGCAAATGGGAATGCAAGGTTGAATCAGGTC
CCTTCAAGAATACTGCATGCAAGACCTAAGACCCCTGGAGAGAGGGGTATGCTCCTGCCCCCACCCACCA
TAAGGGGAGTGAACTATCCTAGGGGGCTGGCGACCTTGGGGAGACACCACATTACTGAGAGTGCTGAGCC
CAGAAAAACTGACCGCCCTGTGTCCTGCCCACCTCCACACTCTAGAGCTATATTGAGAGGTGACAGTAGA
TAGGGTGGGAGCTGGTAGCAGGGAGAGTGTTCCTGGGTGTGAGGGTGTAGGGGAAAGCCAGAGCAGGGGA
GTCTGGCTTTGTCTCCTGAACACAATGTCTACTTAGTTATAACAGGCATGACCTGCTAAAGACCCAACAT
CTACGACCTCTGAAAAGACAGCAGCCCTGGAGGACAGGGGTTGTCTCTGAGCCTTGGGTGCTTGATGGTG
CCACAAAGGAGGGCATGAGTGTGAGTATAAGGCCCCAGGAGCGTTAGAGAAGGGCACTTGGGAAGGGGTC
AGTCTGCAGAGCCCCTATCCATGGAATCTGGAGCCTGGGGCCAACTGGTGTAAATCTCTGGGCCTGCCAG
GCATTCAAAGCAGCACCTGCATCCTCTGGCAGCCTGGGGAGGCGGAAGGGAGCAACCCCCCACTTATACC
CTTTCTCCCTCAGCCCCAGGATTAACACCTCTGGCCTTCCCCCTTCCCACCTCCCATCAGGAGTGGAGGG
TTGCAGAGGGAGGGTAAAAACCTACATGTCCAAACATCATGGTGCACGATATATGGATCAGTATGTGTAG
AGGCAAGAAAGGAAATCTGCAGGCTTAACTGGGTTAATGTGTAAAGTCTGTGTGCATGTGTGTGTGTCTG
ACTGAAAACGGGCATGGCTGTGCAGCTGTTCAGTTCTGTGCGTGAGGTTACCAGACTGCAGGTTTGTGTG
TAAATTGCCCAAGGCAAAGTGGGTGAATCCCTTCCATGGTTTAAAGAGATTGGATGATGGCCTGCATCTC
AAGGACCATGGAAAATAGAATGGACACTCTATATGTGTCTCTAAGCTAAGGTAGCAAGGTCTTTGGAGGA
CACCTGTCTAGAGATGTGGGCAACAGAGACTACAGACAGTATCTGTACAGAGTAAGGAGAGAGAGGAGGG
GGTGTAGAATTCTCTTACTATCAAAGGGAAACTGAGTCGTGCACCTGCAAAGTGGATGCTCTCCCTAGAC
ATCATGACTTTGTCTCTGGGGAGCCAGCACTGTGGAACTTCAGGTCTGAGAGAGTAGGAGGCTCCCCTCA
GCCTGAAGCTATGCAGATAGCCAGGGTTGAAAGGGGGAAGGGAGAGCCTGGGATGGGAGCTTGTGTGTTG
GAGGCAGGGGACAGATATTAAGCCTGGAAGAGAAGGTGACCCTTACCCAGTTGTTCAACTCACCCTTCAG
ATTAAAAATAACTGAGGTAAGGGCCTGGGTAGGGGAGGTGGTGTGAGACGCTCCTGTCTCTCCTCTGCAT
GCCCTGAGGCCCTTTGGGGAGGAGGAATGTGCCCAAGGACTAAAAAAAGGCCATGGAGCCAGAGGGGCGA
GGGCAACAGACCTTTCATGGGCAAACCTTGGGGCCCGTAGTGATCGATTGACAAGAACTCGCCAATCGAT
ACCCTTCTTCTTCTAACGGACAGGAGGGAACTCGAGTTTACCACTCCCTATCAGTGATAGAGAAAAGTGA
AAGTCGAGTTTACCACTCCCTATCAGTGATAGAGAAAAGTGAAAGTCGAGTTTACCACTCCCTATCAGTG
ATAGAGAAAAGTGAAAGTCGAGTTTACCACTCCCTATCAGTGATAGAGAAAAGTGAAAGTCGAGTTTACC
ACTCCCTATCAGTGATAGAGAAAAGTGAAAGTCGAGTTTACCACTCCCTATCAGTGATAGAGAAAAGTGA
AAGTCGAGTTTACCACTCCCTATCAGTGATAGAGAAAAGTGAAAGTCGAGCTCGGTACCAGCAGAGGACT
CCAAATTTAGGCAGCAGGCATATGGGATGGGATATAAAGGGGCTGGAGCACTGAGAGCTGTCAGAGATTT
CTCCAACCCAGGTAAGAGGGAGTTTCGGGTGGGGGCTCTTCACCCACACCAGACCTCTCCCCACCTAGAA
GGAAACTGCCTTTCCTGGAAGTGGGGTTCAGGCCGGTCAGAGATCTGACAGGGTGGCCTTCCACCAGCCT
GGGAAGTTCTCAGTGGCAGGAGGTTTCCACAAGAAACACTGGATGCCCCTTCCCTTACGCTGTCTTCTCC
ATCTTCCTCCTGGGGATGCTCCTCCCCGTCTTGGTTTATCTTGGCTCTTCGTCTTCAGCAAGATTTGCCC
TGTGCTGTCCACTCCATCTTTCTCTACTGTCTCCGTGCCTTGCCTTGCCTTCTTGCGTGTCCTTCCTTTC
CACCCATTTCTCACTTCACCTTTTCTCCCCTTCTCATTTGTATTCATCCTTCCTTCCTTCCTTCCTTCCT
TCCTTCCTTCCTTCCTTCCTTCCTTTCTCCCTTCCTTCCTTCCTTCCTTCCTTCCTTCCTTCCTTCCTTC
CTGTGTCAGAGTGCTGAGAATCACACCTGGGGTTCCCACCCTTATGTAAACAATCTTCCAGTGAGCCACA
GCTTCAGTGCTGCTGGGTGCTCTCTTACCTTCCTCACCCCCTGGCTTGTCCTGTTCCATCCTGGTCAGGA
TCTCTAGATTGGTCTCCCAGCCTCTGCTACTCCTCTTCCTGCCTGTTCCTCTCTCTGTCCAGCTGCGCCA
CTGTGGTGCCTCGTTCCAGCTGTGGTCCACATTCTTCAGGATTCTCTGAAAAGTTAACCAGGTGAGAATG
TTTCCCCTGTAGACAGCAGATCACGATTCTCCCGGAAGTCAGGCTTCCAGCCCTCTCTTTCTCTGCCCAG
CTGCCCGGCACTCTTAGCAAACCTCAGGCACCCTTACCCCACATAGACCTCTGACAGAGAAGCAGGCACT
TTACATGGAGTCCTGGTGGGAGAGCCATAGGCTACGGTGTAAAAGAGGCAGGGAAGTGGTGGTGTAGGAA
AGTCAGGACTTCACATAGAAGCCTAGCCCACACCAGAAATGACAGACAGATCCCTCCTATCTCCCCCATA
AGAGTTTGAGTCGACTGACTAACTAGAAGCTTGATGGGTGGCATCCCTGTGACCCCTCCCCAGTGCCTCT
CCTGGCCCTGGAAGTTGCCACTCCAGTGCCCACCAGCCTTGTCCTAATAAAATTAAGTTGCATCATTTTG
TCTGACTAGGTGTCCTTCTATAATATTATGGGGTGGAGGGGGGTGGTATGGAGCAAGGGGCAAGTTGGGA
AGACAACCTGTAGGGCCTGCGGGGTCTATTGGGAACCAAGCTGGAGTGCAGTGGCACAATCTTGGCTCAC
TGCAATCTCCGCCTCCTGGGTTCAAGCGATTCTCCTGCCTCAGCCTCCCGAGTTGTTGGGATTCCAGGCA
TGCATGACCAGGCTCAGCTAATTTTTGTTTTTTTGGTAGAGACGGGGTTTCACCATATTGGCCAGGCTGG
TCTCCAACTCCTAATCTCAGGTGATCTACCCACCTTGGCCTCCCAAATTGCTGGGATTACAGGCGTGAAC
CACTGCTCCCTTCCCTGTCCTTCTGATTTTAAAATAACTATACCAGCAGGAGGACGTCCAGACACAGCAT
AGGCTACCTGCCATGGCCCAACCGGTGGGACATTTGAGTTGCTTGCTTGGCACTGTCCTCTCATGCGTTG
GGTCCACTCAGTAGATGCCTGTTGAATTCCTGCAGCCCGGGGGATCCACTAGTTCTAGAGCGGCCGTTTA
AACTAGTATACACGTGGCGCCCGGGCGGCCGC
