>Addgene plasmid #55792 | pJG/ Inducible ALPHA MHC | addgene partial sequence | sequence record 90686 | T7 5'-TAATACGACTCACTATAGGG-3'
GGATCCTGCAAGGTCACACAAGGGTCTCCACCCACCAGGTGCCCTAGTCTCAATTTCAGTTTCCATGCCT
TGTTCTCACAATGCTGGCCTCCCCAGAGCTAATTTGGACTTTGTTTTTATTTCAAAAGGGCCTGAATGAG
GAGTAGATCTTGTGCTACCCAGCTCTAAGGGTGCCCGTGAAGCCCTCAGACCTGGAGCCTTTGCAACAGC
CCTTTAGGTGGAAGCAGAATAAAGCAATTTTCCTTAAAGCCAAAATCCTGCCTCTAGACTCTTCTTCTCT
GACCTCGGTCCCTGGGCTCTAGGGTGGGGAGGTGGGGCTTGGAAGAAGAAGGTGGGGAAGTGGCAAAAGC
CGATCCCTAGGGCCCTGTGAAGTTCGGAGCCTTCCCTGTACAGCACTGGCTCATAGATCCTCCTCCAGCC
AAACATAGCAAGAAGTGATACCTCCTTTGTGACTTCCCCAGGCCCAGTACCTGTCAGGTTGAAACAGGAT
TTAGAGAAGCCTCTGAACTCACCTGAACTCTGAAGCTCATCCACCAAGCAAGCACCTAGGTGCCACTGCT
AGTTAGTATCCTACGCTGATAATATGCAGAGCTGGGCCACAGAAGTCCTGGGGTGTAGGAACTGACCAGT
GACTTTTCAGTCGGCAAAGGTATGACCCCCTCAGCAGATGTAGTAATGTCCCCTTAGATCCCATCCCAGG
CAGGTCTCTAAGAGGACATGGGATGAGAGATGTAGTCATGTGGCATTCCAAACACAGCTATCCACAGTGT
CCCTTGCCCCTTCCACTTAGCCAGGAGGACAGTAACCTTAGCCTATCTTTCTTCCTCCCCATCCTCCCAG
GACACACCCCC
