>Addgene plasmid #55792 | pJG/ Inducible ALPHA MHC | addgene partial sequence | sequence record 90980 | maMHCp-F 5'-AAGGCCAGTCAATCAGATGC-3'
TTGAGCAGAGGAAACAGAAAAGGGAGAGATTCTGGGCATAAGGAGGCCACAGAAAGAAGAGCCCAGGCCC
CCCAAGTCTCCTCTTTATACCCTCATCCCGTCTCCCAATTAAGCCCACTCTTCTTCCTAGATCAGACCTG
AGCTGCAGCGAAGAGACCCGTAGGGAGGATCACACTGGATGAAGGAGATGTGTGGAGAAGTCCAGGGAAC
CTAAGAGCCAGAGCCTAAAAGAGCAAGAGATAAAGGTGCTTCAAAGGTGGCCAGGCTGTGCACACAGAGG
GTCGAGGACTGGTGGTAGAGCCTCAAGATAAGGATGATGCTCAGAATGGGCGGGGGGGGGGATTCTGGGG
GGGGGAGAGAGAAGGTGAGAAGGAGCCTGGAACAGAGAATCTGGAAGCGCTGGAAACGATACCATAAAGG
GAAGAACCCAGGCTACCTTTAGATGTAAATCATGAAAGACAGGGAGAAGGGAAGCTGGAGAGAGTAGAAG
GACCCCGGGGCAAGACATGGAAGCAAGGACAAGCCAGGTTGAGCGCTCCGTGAAATCAGCCTGCTGAAGG
CAGAGCCCTGGTATGAGCACCAGAACAGCAGAGGCTAGGGTTAATGTCGAGACAGGGAACAGAAGGTAGA
CACAGGAACAGACAGAGACGGGGGAGCCAGGTAACAAAGGAATGGTCCTTCTCACCTGTGGCCAGAGCGT
CCATCTGTGTCCACATACTCTAGAATGTTCATCAGACTGCAGGGCTGGCTTGGGAGGCAGCTGGAAAGAG
TATGTGAGAGCCAGGG
