>Addgene plasmid #55792 | pJG/ Inducible ALPHA MHC | addgene partial sequence | sequence record 90984 | TRE-R 5'-GGTACCGAGCTCGACTTTCA-3'
AACTCGACTTTCACTTTTCTCTATCACTGATAGGGAGTGGTAAACTCGACTTTCACTTTTCTCTATCACT
GATAGGGAGTGGTAAACTCGACTTTCACTTTTCTCTATCACTGATAGGGAGTGGTAAACTCGACTTTCAC
TTTTCTCTATCACTGATAGGGAGTGGTAAACTCGACTTTCACTTTTCTCTATCACTGATAGGGAGTGGTA
AACTCGACTTTCACTTTTCTCTATCACTGATAGGGAGTGGTAAACTCGAGTTCCCTCCTGTCCGTTAGAA
GAAGAAGGGTATCGATTGGCGAGTTCTTGTCAATCGATCACTACGGGCCCCAAGGTTTGCCCATGAAAGG
TCTGTTGCCCTCGCCCCTCTGGCTCCATGGCCTTTTTTTAGTCCTTGGGCACATTCCTCCTCCCCAAAGG
GCCTCAGGGCATGCAGAGGAGAGACAGGAGCGTCTCACACCACCTCCCCTACCCAGGCCCTTACCTCAGT
TATTTTTAATCTGAAGGGTGAGTTGAACAACTGGGTAAGGGTCACCTTCTCTTCCAGGCTTAATATCTGT
CCCCTGCCTCCAACACACAAGCTCCCATCCCAGGCTCTCCCTTCCCCCTTTCAACCCTGGCTATCTGCAT
AGCTTCAGGCTGAGGGGAGCCTCCTACTCTCTCAGACCTGAAGTTCCACAGTGCTGGCTCCCCAGAGACA
AAGTCATGATGTCTAGGGAGAGCATCCACTTTGCAGGTGCACGACTCAGTTTCCCTTTGATAGTAAGAGA
ATTCTACACCCCCTCCTCTCTCTCCTTACTCTGTACAGATACTGTCTGTAGTCTCTGTTGCCCAC
