[The description below was written by a language model from this plasmid's Addgene catalogue record.]
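Description:
pJG/ Inducible ALPHA MHC is an empty mammalian expression backbone built on pBluescript II SK+, designed for generating transgenic animals with cardiac-specific, tetracycline-regulated expression of a gene of interest. In bacteria it is maintained as a high-copy plasmid under ampicillin selection. No feature table accompanies the record, so the details below come from the catalogue fields and depositor comments.

The regulatory core is a full-length α-myosin heavy chain (α-MHC) promoter that has been deliberately attenuated by ablating three GATA sites and two thyroid hormone response elements, while other cis-acting regions needed for cardiac-specific expression were left intact. Seven repeats of the Tet operator were inserted adjacent to the TATA box, making the weakened promoter responsive to a tetracycline-controlled transactivator. The aim of this design is low basal activity with heart-restricted expression that can be switched on; the record does not specify which transactivator or driver line is paired with it. A unique cloning site (SalI, or SalI/HindIII) sits downstream of the promoter and is followed by the human growth hormone polyadenylation signal, so an inserted coding sequence acquires both inducible transcription and proper 3′ end processing. M13 forward and reverse primer sites from the backbone flank the cassette for sequencing.

Two NotI sites about 6 kb apart bracket the promoter–cloning site–polyA unit, so the transgene fragment can be released from the pBluescript sequences before it is used for transgenesis. As deposited, the plasmid carries no insert.
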