Addgene plasmid #55792: pJG/ Inducible ALPHA MHC
Purpose: (Empty Backbone) transgene expression driven by inducible ALPHA MHC promoter
Depositing lab: Jeffrey Robbins. Depositing organization: Cincinnati Children's Hospital Medical Center. Publication: Reengineering inducible cardiac-specific transgenesis with an attenuated myosin heavy chain promoter. Sanbe A, Gulick J, Hanks MC, Liang Q, Osinska H, Robbins J. Circ Res. 2003 Apr 4;92(6):609-16. Epub 2003 Mar 6. 10.1161/01.RES.0000065442.64694.9F PubMed 12623879.
Backbone
  Vector backbone: pBluescript II SK+
  Vector type: Mammalian Expression
  Promoter: Inducible ALPHA MHC
Growth in bacteria
  Bacterial resistance: Ampicillin, 100 μg/mL
  Growth temperature: 37°C
  Growth strain: DH5alpha
  Copy number: High Copy
Gene/Insert
  Cloning method: Restriction Enzyme
  Sequencing primers: 5′ M13; 3′ M13R
Terms and licenses: Academic/Nonprofit Terms; Industry Terms: Not Available to Industry
Depositor comments: The distance between the two Not1 sites is ~6kb Clone into the Sal1 site (or Sal/Hind3 site). Release the pBluescript backbone with Not1 for transgenics. This construct consists of a full-length α-MHC promoter in which 3 GATA sites and 2 TREs were ablated. Other cis-acting regions important for cardiac-specific expression were left intact. To make the attenuated promoter Tet responsive, 7 repeats of the TetO sequences were inserted adjacent to the TATA box. The human growth hormone polyadenylation signal was placed downstream from the unique cloning site. Any gene of interest inserted into this Tet-responsive promoter construct will be inducible.
How to cite: pJG/ Inducible ALPHA MHC was a gift from Jeffrey Robbins (Addgene plasmid # 55792 ; http://n2t.net/addgene:55792 ; RRID:Addgene_55792)
